>Addgene plasmid #42777 | TAL3314 | depositor partial sequence | sequence record 57897 | TAL3314 sequence 2430 bps
TCTAGAGCTAGCACCATGGACTACAAAGACCATGACGGTGATTATAAAGATCATGACATCGATTACAAGG
ATGACGATGACAAGATGGCCCCCAAGAAGAAGAGGAAGGTGGGCATTCACCGCGGGGTACCTATGGTGGA
CTTGAGGACACTCGGTTATTCGCAACAGCAACAGGAGAAAATCAAGCCTAAGGTCAGGAGCACCGTCGCG
CAACACCACGAGGCGCTTGTGGGGCATGGCTTCACTCATGCGCATATTGTCGCGCTTTCACAGCACCCTG
CGGCGCTTGGGACGGTGGCTGTCAAATACCAAGATATGATTGCGGCCCTGCCCGAAGCCACGCACGAGGC
AATTGTAGGGGTCGGTAAACAGTGGTCGGGAGCGCGAGCACTTGAGGCGCTGCTGACTGTGGCGGGTGAG
CTTAGGGGGCCTCCGCTCCAGCTCGACACCGGGCAGCTGCTGAAGATCGCGAAGAGAGGGGGAGTAACAG
CGGTAGAGGCAGTGCACGCCTGGCGCAATGCGCTCACCGGGGCCCCCTTGAACCTGACCCCAGACCAGGT
AGTCGCAATCGCGAACAATAATGGGGGAAAGCAAGCCCTGGAAACCGTGCAAAGGTTGTTGCCGGTCCTT
TGTCAAGACCACGGCCTTACACCGGAGCAAGTCGTGGCCATTGCAAGCAACATCGGTGGCAAACAGGCTC
TTGAGACGGTTCAGAGACTTCTCCCAGTTCTCTGTCAAGCCCACGGGCTGACTCCCGATCAAGTTGTAGC
GATTGCGAATAACAATGGAGGGAAACAAGCATTGGAGACTGTCCAACGGCTCCTTCCCGTGTTGTGTCAA
GCCCACGGTTTGACGCCTGCACAAGTGGTCGCCATCGCCAGCCATGATGGCGGTAAGCAGGCGCTGGAAA
CAGTACAGCGCCTGCTGCCTGTACTGTGCCAGGATCATGGACTGACCCCAGACCAGGTAGTCGCAATCGC
GTCAAACGGAGGGGGAAAGCAAGCCCTGGAAACCGTGCAAAGGTTGTTGCCGGTCCTTTGTCAAGACCAC
GGCCTTACACCGGAGCAAGTCGTGGCCATTGCAAATAATAACGGTGGCAAACAGGCTCTTGAGACGGTTC
AGAGACTTCTCCCAGTTCTCTGTCAAGCCCACGGGCTGACTCCCGATCAAGTTGTAGCGATTGCGAATAA
CAATGGAGGGAAACAAGCATTGGAGACTGTCCAACGGCTCCTTCCCGTGTTGTGTCAAGCCCACGGTTTG
ACGCCTGCACAAGTGGTCGCCATCGCCAGCCATGATGGCGGTAAGCAGGCGCTGGAAACAGTACAGCGCC
TGCTGCCTGTACTGTGCCAGGATCATGGACTGACCCCAGACCAGGTAGTCGCAATCGCGTCAAACGGAGG
GGGAAAGCAAGCCCTGGAAACCGTGCAAAGGTTGTTGCCGGTCCTTTGTCAAGACCACGGCCTTACACCG
GAGCAAGTCGTGGCCATTGCATCCCACGACGGTGGCAAACAGGCTCTTGAGACGGTTCAGAGACTTCTCC
CAGTTCTCTGTCAAGCCCACGGGCTGACTCCCGATCAAGTTGTAGCGATTGCGTCGAACATTGGAGGGAA
ACAAGCATTGGAGACTGTCCAACGGCTCCTTCCCGTGTTGTGTCAAGCCCACGGTTTGACGCCTGCACAA
GTGGTCGCCATCGCCAGCCATGATGGCGGTAAGCAGGCGCTGGAAACAGTACAGCGCCTGCTGCCTGTAC
TGTGCCAGGATCATGGACTGACCCCAGACCAGGTAGTCGCAATCGCGTCAAACGGAGGGGGAAAGCAAGC
CCTGGAAACCGTGCAAAGGTTGTTGCCGGTCCTTTGTCAAGACCACGGCCTTACACCGGAGCAAGTCGTG
GCCATTGCAAGCAACATCGGTGGCAAACAGGCTCTTGAGACGGTTCAGAGACTTCTCCCAGTTCTCTGTC
AAGCCCACGGGCTGACTCCCGATCAAGTTGTAGCGATTGCGTCGCATGACGGAGGGAAACAAGCATTGGA
GACTGTCCAACGGCTCCTTCCCGTGTTGTGTCAAGCCCACGGTTTGACGCCTGCACAAGTGGTCGCCATC
GCCAACAACAACGGCGGTAAGCAGGCGCTGGAAACAGTACAGCGCCTGCTGCCTGTACTGTGCCAGGATC
ATGGACTGACACCCGAACAGGTGGTCGCCATTGCTAATAATAACGGAGGACGGCCAGCCTTGGAGTCCAT
CGTAGCCCAATTGTCCAGGCCCGATCCCGCGTTGGCTGCGTTAACGAATGACCATCTGGTGGCGTTGGCA
TGTCTTGGTGGACGACCCGCGCTCGATGCAGTCAAAAAGGGTCTGCCTCATGCTCCCGCATTGATCAAAA
GAACCAACCGGCGGATTCCCGAGAGAACTTCCCATCGAGTCGCGGGATCC
