>Addgene plasmid #42777 | TAL3314 | addgene partial sequence | sequence record 60771 | JDS-TALEN-F 5'-TAGGGGTCGGTAAACAGTGG-3'
GTGGCGGGTGAGCTTAGGGGGCCTCCGCTCCAGCTCGACACCGGGCAGCTGCTGAAGATCGCGAAGAGAG
GGGGAGTAACAGCGGTAGAGGCAGTGCACGCCTGGCGCAATGCGCTCACCGGGGCCCCCTTGAACCTGAC
CCCAGACCAGGTAGTCGCAATCGCGAACAATAATGGGGGAAAGCAAGCCCTGGAAACCGTGCAAAGGTTG
TTGCCGGTCCTTTGTCAAGACCACGGCCTTACACCGGAGCAAGTCGTGGCCATTGCAAGCAACATCGGTG
GCAAACAGGCTCTTGAGACGGTTCAGAGACTTCTCCCAGTTCTCTGTCAAGCCCACGGGCTGACTCCCGA
TCAAGTTGTAGCGATTGCGAATAACAATGGAGGGAAACAAGCATTGGAGACTGTCCAACGGCTCCTTCCC
GTGTTGTGTCAAGCCCACGGTTTGACGCCTGCACAAGTGGTCGCCATCGCCAGCCATGATGGCGGTAAGC
AGGCGCTGGAAACAGTACAGCGCCTGCTGCCTGTACTGTGCCAGGATCATGGACTGACCCCAGACCAGGT
AGTCGCAATCGCGTCAAACGGAGGGGGAAAGCAAGCCCTGGAAACCGTGCAAAGGTTGTTGCCGGTCCTT
TGTCAAGACCACGGCCTTACACCGGAGCAAGTCGTGGCCATTGCAAATAATAACGGTGGCAAACAGGCTC
TTGAGACGGTTCAGAGACTTCTCCCAGTTCTCTGTCAAGCCCACGGGCTGACTCCCGATCAAGTTGTAGC
GATTGCGAATAACAATGGAGGGAAACAAGCATTGGAGACTGTCCAACGGCTCCTTCCCGTGTTGTGTCAA
GCCCACGGTTTGACGCCTGCACAAGTGGTCGCCATCGCCAGCCATGATGGCGGTAAGCAGGCGCTGGAAA
CAGTACAGCGCCTGCTGCCTGTACTGTGCCAGGATCATGGACTGACCCC
