[The description below was written by a language model from this plasmid's Addgene catalogue record.]
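Description:
TAL3314 is a TALEN expression plasmid built on the JDS74 backbone (about 6.4 kb without insert), a high-copy vector classed as mammalian expression with a T7 promoter option. It is propagated in E. coli under ampicillin selection. The record does not include a feature table, so the origin of replication and other backbone elements are not itemised. The use of a BGH reverse sequencing primer suggests a BGH polyadenylation region downstream of the coding sequence.

The roughly 1.6 kb insert is an engineered array of TAL effector repeats designated ZebrafishCommunity-meis2a-left. It is a designed DNA-binding domain that recognises an 18-nucleotide site in the zebrafish meis2a locus, not the meis2a coding sequence itself. The array was cloned by restriction enzyme methods that destroyed both junction sites, placing it in frame with backbone-encoded parts: an N-terminal 3X Flag tag for detection and a C-terminal wild-type FokI nuclease domain. Because FokI cleaves only as a dimer, this "left" monomer is meant to be used with a matching "right" TALEN that binds the opposite half-site. The paired nucleases then make a double-strand break in the intervening spacer, and error-prone repair of that break can produce disruptive indels.

A CMV promoter drives expression in transfected cells. The T7 designation indicates that the construct can also serve as a template for in vitro transcription of TALEN mRNA, consistent with the associated work on targeted gene disruption in somatic zebrafish cells. The depositor advises confirming plasmid integrity by diagnostic digest before use, a sensible precaution for highly repetitive TAL arrays.
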