Addgene plasmid #42777: TAL3314
Depositing lab: Keith Joung. Depositing organization: Massachusetts General Hospital. Publication: Targeted gene disruption in somatic zebrafish cells using engineered TALENs. Sander JD, Cade L, Khayter C, Reyon D, Peterson RT, Joung JK, Yeh JR. Nat Biotechnol. 2011 Aug 5;29(8):697-8. doi: 10.1038/nbt.1934. PubMed 21822241.
Backbone
  Vector backbone: JDS74
  Backbone manufacturer: Addgene plasmid #32288
  Backbone size w/o insert (bp): 6447
  Vector type: Mammalian Expression ; T7
Growth in bacteria
  Bacterial resistance: Ampicillin, 100 μg/mL
  Growth temperature: 37°C
  Growth strain: XL1 Blue
  Copy number: High Copy
Gene/Insert
  Gene/Insert name: ZebrafishCommunity-meis2a-left (alt name: meis2a)
  Species: D. rerio (zebrafish)
  Insert size (bp): 1640
  Entrez Gene: meis2.2 (a.k.a. fa26d08, wu:fa26d08)
  Promoter: CMV
  Tag / fusion protein: 3X Flag (N terminal on backbone); WT FOKI (C terminal on backbone)
  Cloning method: Restriction Enzyme; 5′ cloning site N/A (destroyed during cloning); 3′ cloning site N/A (destroyed during cloning)
  Sequencing primers: 5′ CMV-F; 3′ BGH-rev
Terms and licenses: Academic/Nonprofit Terms; Industry Terms: Not Available to Industry
Depositor comments: Target binding site: TGAGCTGGCTCACTACGG It is strongly recommended that users perform a diagnostic digest to verify this plasmid prior to use. For example, a double digest of the plasmid with BamHI and KpnI should result in two bands at 2.3kb and 5.8kb.
How to cite: TAL3314 was a gift from Keith Joung (Addgene plasmid # 42777 ; http://n2t.net/addgene:42777 ; RRID:Addgene_42777)
